>Addgene plasmid #41353 | TAL3179 | depositor partial sequence | sequence record 54992 | TAL3179 sequence 2430 bps
TCTAGAGCTAGCACCATGGACTACAAAGACCATGACGGTGATTATAAAGATCATGACATCGATTACAAGG
ATGACGATGACAAGATGGCCCCCAAGAAGAAGAGGAAGGTGGGCATTCACCGCGGGGTACCTATGGTGGA
CTTGAGGACACTCGGTTATTCGCAACAGCAACAGGAGAAAATCAAGCCTAAGGTCAGGAGCACCGTCGCG
CAACACCACGAGGCGCTTGTGGGGCATGGCTTCACTCATGCGCATATTGTCGCGCTTTCACAGCACCCTG
CGGCGCTTGGGACGGTGGCTGTCAAATACCAAGATATGATTGCGGCCCTGCCCGAAGCCACGCACGAGGC
AATTGTAGGGGTCGGTAAACAGTGGTCGGGAGCGCGAGCACTTGAGGCGCTGCTGACTGTGGCGGGTGAG
CTTAGGGGGCCTCCGCTCCAGCTCGACACCGGGCAGCTGCTGAAGATCGCGAAGAGAGGGGGAGTAACAG
CGGTAGAGGCAGTGCACGCCTGGCGCAATGCGCTCACCGGGGCCCCCTTGAACCTGACCCCAGACCAGGT
AGTCGCAATCGCGTCACATGACGGGGGAAAGCAAGCCCTGGAAACCGTGCAAAGGTTGTTGCCGGTCCTT
TGTCAAGACCACGGCCTTACACCGGAGCAAGTCGTGGCCATTGCATCCCACGACGGTGGCAAACAGGCTC
TTGAGACGGTTCAGAGACTTCTCCCAGTTCTCTGTCAAGCCCACGGGCTGACTCCCGATCAAGTTGTAGC
GATTGCGTCGCATGACGGAGGGAAACAAGCATTGGAGACTGTCCAACGGCTCCTTCCCGTGTTGTGTCAA
GCCCACGGTTTGACGCCTGCACAAGTGGTCGCCATCGCCAGCCATGATGGCGGTAAGCAGGCGCTGGAAA
CAGTACAGCGCCTGCTGCCTGTACTGTGCCAGGATCATGGACTGACCCCAGACCAGGTAGTCGCAATCGC
GAACAATAATGGGGGAAAGCAAGCCCTGGAAACCGTGCAAAGGTTGTTGCCGGTCCTTTGTCAAGACCAC
GGCCTTACACCGGAGCAAGTCGTGGCCATTGCAAGCAATGGGGGTGGCAAACAGGCTCTTGAGACGGTTC
AGAGACTTCTCCCAGTTCTCTGTCAAGCCCACGGGCTGACTCCCGATCAAGTTGTAGCGATTGCGAATAA
CAATGGAGGGAAACAAGCATTGGAGACTGTCCAACGGCTCCTTCCCGTGTTGTGTCAAGCCCACGGTTTG
ACGCCTGCACAAGTGGTCGCCATCGCCAGCCATGATGGCGGTAAGCAGGCGCTGGAAACAGTACAGCGCC
TGCTGCCTGTACTGTGCCAGGATCATGGACTGACCCCAGACCAGGTAGTCGCAATCGCGTCACATGACGG
GGGAAAGCAAGCCCTGGAAACCGTGCAAAGGTTGTTGCCGGTCCTTTGTCAAGACCACGGCCTTACACCG
GAGCAAGTCGTGGCCATTGCATCCCACGACGGTGGCAAACAGGCTCTTGAGACGGTTCAGAGACTTCTCC
CAGTTCTCTGTCAAGCCCACGGGCTGACTCCCGATCAAGTTGTAGCGATTGCGTCGCATGACGGAGGGAA
ACAAGCATTGGAGACTGTCCAACGGCTCCTTCCCGTGTTGTGTCAAGCCCACGGTTTGACGCCTGCACAA
GTGGTCGCCATCGCCAGCCATGATGGCGGTAAGCAGGCGCTGGAAACAGTACAGCGCCTGCTGCCTGTAC
TGTGCCAGGATCATGGACTGACCCCAGACCAGGTAGTCGCAATCGCGAACAATAATGGGGGAAAGCAAGC
CCTGGAAACCGTGCAAAGGTTGTTGCCGGTCCTTTGTCAAGACCACGGCCTTACACCGGAGCAAGTCGTG
GCCATTGCAAATAATAACGGTGGCAAACAGGCTCTTGAGACGGTTCAGAGACTTCTCCCAGTTCTCTGTC
AAGCCCACGGGCTGACTCCCGATCAAGTTGTAGCGATTGCGTCCAACGGTGGAGGGAAACAAGCATTGGA
GACTGTCCAACGGCTCCTTCCCGTGTTGTGTCAAGCCCACGGTTTGACGCCTGCACAAGTGGTCGCCATC
GCCAACAACAACGGCGGTAAGCAGGCGCTGGAAACAGTACAGCGCCTGCTGCCTGTACTGTGCCAGGATC
ATGGACTGACACCCGAACAGGTGGTCGCCATTGCTTCTAATGGGGGAGGACGGCCAGCCTTGGAGTCCAT
CGTAGCCCAATTGTCCAGGCCCGATCCCGCGTTGGCTGCGTTAACGAATGACCATCTGGTGGCGTTGGCA
TGTCTTGGTGGACGACCCGCGCTCGATGCAGTCAAAAAGGGTCTGCCTCATGCTCCCGCATTGATCAAAA
GAACCAACCGGCGGATTCCCGAGAGAACTTCCCATCGAGTCGCGGGATCC
