>Addgene plasmid #41353 | TAL3179 | addgene partial sequence | sequence record 56102 | JDS-TALEN-F 5'-TAGGGGTCGGTAAACAGTGG-3'
GGTGAGCTTAGGGGGCCTCCGCTCCAGCTCGACACCGGGCAGCTGCTGAAGATCGCGAAGAGAGGGGGAG
TAACAGCGGTAGAGGCAGTGCACGCCTGGCGCAATGCGCTCACCGGGGCCCCCTTGAACCTGACCCCAGA
CCAGGTAGTCGCAATCGCGTCACATGACGGGGGAAAGCAAGCCCTGGAAACCGTGCAAAGGTTGTTGCCG
GTCCTTTGTCAAGACCACGGCCTTACACCGGAGCAAGTCGTGGCCATTGCATCCCACGACGGTGGCAAAC
AGGCTCTTGAGACGGTTCAGAGACTTCTCCCAGTTCTCTGTCAAGCCCACGGGCTGACTCCCGATCAAGT
TGTAGCGATTGCGTCGCATGACGGAGGGAAACAAGCATTGGAGACTGTCCAACGGCTCCTTCCCGTGTTG
TGTCAAGCCCACGGTTTGACGCCTGCACAAGTGGTCGCCATCGCCAGCCATGATGGCGGTAAGCAGGCGC
TGGAAACAGTACAGCGCCTGCTGCCTGTACTGTGCCAGGATCATGGACTGACCCCAGACCAGGTAGTCGC
AATCGCGAACAATAATGGGGGAAAGCAAGCCCTGGAAACCGTGCAAAGGTTGTTGCCGGTCCTTTGTCAA
GACCACGGCCTTACACCGGAGCAAGTCGTGGCCATTGCAAGCAATGGGGGTGGCAAACAGGCTCTTGAGA
CGGTTCAGAGACTTCTCCCAGTTCTCTGTCAAGCCCACGGGCTGACTCCCGATCAAGTTGTAGCGATTGC
GAATAACAATGGAGGGAAACAAGCATTGGAGACTGTCCAACGGCTCCTTCCCGTGTTGTGTCAAGCCCAC
GGTTTGACGCCTGCACAAGTGGTCGCCATCGCCAGCCATGATGGCGGTAAGCAGGCGCTGGAAACAGTAC
AGCGCCTGCTGCCTGTACTGTGCC
