[The description below was written by a language model from this plasmid's Addgene catalogue record.]
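Description:
TAL3179 is a TALEN expression plasmid built on the JDS78 backbone, a roughly 6.4 kb vector catalogued as a mammalian expression and T7 construct. It is maintained in E. coli as a high-copy plasmid under ampicillin selection. The roughly 1.6 kb insert, named ZebrafishCommunity-sox2-Right, is not the zebrafish sox2 coding sequence. It is an engineered array of TAL effector repeats designed to recognise a specific DNA site within the zebrafish sox2 gene. The cloning sites used to introduce the array were destroyed during assembly.

The backbone supplies the rest of the nuclease. A 3X FLAG tag lies N-terminal to the repeat array and a wild-type FokI cleavage domain lies C-terminal, so the finished open reading frame encodes a FLAG-tagged TALE–FokI fusion. Expression is driven by a CMV promoter. The T7 designation indicates that a T7 promoter is also available, which would allow in vitro transcription of mRNA, the usual route for delivering nucleases into zebrafish embryos. The use of a BGH reverse sequencing primer suggests a BGH polyadenylation region downstream, although no feature table is provided to confirm this.

Because FokI cuts only as a dimer, this "Right" monomer is meant to be used with a matching "Left" TALEN that binds the opposite strand across a spacer. Together they make a double-strand break at sox2, and error-prone repair of that break can produce indel mutations. The associated publication describes targeted gene disruption in somatic zebrafish cells with engineered TALENs. The partner plasmid is not identified in the record.
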