Addgene plasmid #41353: TAL3179
Depositing lab: Keith Joung. Depositing organization: Massachusetts General Hospital. Publication: Targeted gene disruption in somatic zebrafish cells using engineered TALENs. Sander JD, Cade L, Khayter C, Reyon D, Peterson RT, Joung JK, Yeh JR. Nat Biotechnol. 2011 Aug 5;29(8):697-8. doi: 10.1038/nbt.1934. PubMed 21822241.
Backbone
  Vector backbone: JDS78
  Backbone manufacturer: Addgene plasmid #32290
  Backbone size w/o insert (bp): 6447
  Vector type: Mammalian Expression ; T7
Growth in bacteria
  Bacterial resistance: Ampicillin, 100 μg/mL
  Growth temperature: 37°C
  Growth strain: XL1 Blue
  Copy number: High Copy
Gene/Insert
  Gene/Insert name: ZebrafishCommunity-sox2-Right (alt name: sox2)
  Species: D. rerio (zebrafish)
  Insert size (bp): 1640
  Entrez Gene: sox2 (a.k.a. cb236, soxp, wu:fb83g04, wu:fc14d07, zgc:65860, zgc:77389)
  Promoter: CMV
  Tag / fusion protein: 3X Flag (N terminal on backbone); WT FOKI (C terminal on backbone)
  Cloning method: Restriction Enzyme; 5′ cloning site N/A (destroyed during cloning); 3′ cloning site N/A (destroyed during cloning)
  Sequencing primers: 5′ CMV-F; 3′ BGH-rev
Terms and licenses: Academic/Nonprofit Terms; Industry Terms: Not Available to Industry
Depositor comments: Target binding site: TCCCCGTGCCCCCGGTGT It is strongly recommended that users perform a diagnostic digest to verify this plasmid prior to use. For example, a double digest of the plasmid with BamHI and KpnI should result in two bands at 2.3kb and 5.8kb.
How to cite: TAL3179 was a gift from Keith Joung (Addgene plasmid # 41353 ; http://n2t.net/addgene:41353 ; RRID:Addgene_41353)
